>Addgene plasmid #243058 | AiP1638 - pAAV-AiE2303m-minBG-SYFP2-WPRE3-BGHpA | addgene full sequence | sequence record 492133 | Addgene NGS Result
ACTCCCTCTCTGCGCGCTCGCTCGCTCACTGAGGCCGGGCGACCAAAGGTCGCCCGACGCCCGGGCGGCC
TCAGTGAGCGAGCGAGCGCGCAGCTGCCTGCAGGACATGTGAGCAAAAGGCCAGCAAAAGGCCAGGAACC
GTAAAAAGGCCGCGTTGCTGGCGTTTTTCCATAGGCTCCGCCCCCCTGACGAGCATCACAAAAATCGACG
CTCAAGTCAGAGGTGGCGAAACCCGACAGGACTATAAAGATACCAGGCGTTTCCCCCTGGAAGCTCCCTC
GTGCGCTCTCCTGTTCCGACCCTGCCGCTTACCGGATACCTGTCCGCCTTTCTCCCTTCGGGAAGCGTGG
CGCTTTCTCATAGCTCACGCTGTAGGTATCTCAGTTCGGTGTAGGTCGTTCGCTCCAAGCTGGGCTGTGT
GCACGAACCCCCCGTTCAGCCCGACCGCTGCGCCTTATCCGGTAACTATCGTCTTGAGTCCAACCCGGTA
AGACACGACTTATCGCCACTGGCAGCAGCCACTGGTAACAGGATTAGCAGAGCGAGGTATGTAGGCGGTG
CTACAGAGTTCTTGAAGTGGTGGCCTAACTACGGCTACACTAGAAGAACAGTATTTGGTATCTGCGCTCT
GCTGAAGCCAGTTACCTTCGGAAAAAGAGTTGGTAGCTCTTGATCCGGCAAACAAACCACCGCTGGTAGC
GGTGGTTTTTTTGTTTGCAAGCAGCAGATTACGCGCAGAAAAAAAGGATCTCAAGAAGATCCTTTGATCT
TTTCTACGGGGTCTGACGCTCAGTGGAACGAAAACTCACGTTAAGGGATTTTGGTCATGAGATTATCAAA
AAGGATCTTCACCTAGATCCTTTTAAATTAAAAATGAAGTTTTAAATCAATCTAAAGTATATATGAGTAA
ACTTGGTCTGACAGTTACCAATGCTTAATCAGTGAGGCACCTATCTCAGCGATCTGTCTATTTCGTTCAT
CCATAGTTGCCTGACTCCCCGTCGTGTAGATAACTACGATACGGGAGGGCTTACCATCTGGCCCCAGTGC
TGCAATGATACCGCGAGACCCACGCTCACCGGCTCCAGATTTATCAGCAATAAACCAGCCAGCCGGAAGG
GCCGAGCGCAGAAGTGGTCCTGCAACTTTATCCGCCTCCATCCAGTCTATTAATTGTTGCCGGGAAGCTA
GAGTAAGTAGTTCGCCAGTTAATAGTTTGCGCAACGTTGTTGCCATTGCTACAGGCATCGTGGTGTCACG
CTCGTCGTTTGGTATGGCTTCATTCAGCTCCGGTTCCCAACGATCAAGGCGAGTTACATGATCCCCCATG
TTGTGCAAAAAAGCGGTTAGCTCCTTCGGTCCTCCGATCGTTGTCAGAAGTAAGTTGGCCGCAGTGTTAT
CACTCATGGTTATGGCAGCACTGCATAATTCTCTTACTGTCATGCCATCCGTAAGATGCTTTTCTGTGAC
TGGTGAGTACTCAACCAAGTCATTCTGAGAATAGTGTATGCGGCGACCGAGTTGCTCTTGCCCGGCGTCA
ATACGGGATAATACCGCGCCACATAGCAGAACTTTAAAAGTGCTCATCATTGGAAAACGTTCTTCGGGGC
GAAAACTCTCAAGGATCTTACCGCTGTTGAGATCCAGTTCGATGTAACCCACTCGTGCACCCAACTGATC
TTCAGCATCTTTTACTTTCACCAGCGTTTCTGGGTGAGCAAAAACAGGAAGGCAAAATGCCGCAAAAAAG
GGAATAAGGGCGACACGGAAATGTTGAATACTCATACTCTTCCTTTTTCAATATTATTGAAGCATTTATC
AGGGTTATTGTCTCATGAGCGGATACATATTTGAATGTATTTAGAAAAATAAACAAATAGGGGTTCCGCG
CACATTTCCCCGAAAAGTGCCACCTGACGTCTAAGAAACCATTATTATCATGACATTAACCTATAAAAAT
AGGCGTATCACGAGGCCCTTTCGTCTCGCGCGTTTCGGTGATGACGGTGAAAACCTCTGACACATGCAGC
TCCCGGAGACGGTCACAGCTTGTCTGTAAGCGGATGCCGGGAGCAGACAAGCCCGTCAGGGCGCGTCAGC
GGGTGTTGGCGGGTGTCGGGGCTGGCTTAACTATGCGGCATCAGAGCAGATTGTACTGAGAGTGCACCAT
AAAATTGTAAACGTTAATATTTTGTTAAAATTCGCGTTAAATTTTTGTTAAATCAGCTCATTTTTTAACC
AATAGACCGAAATCGGCAAAATCCCTTATAAATCAAAAGAATAGCCCGAGATAGAGT
[37 nt withheld, positions 2298-2334]
AAAGAACGTGGACTCCAACGTCAAAGG
[141 nt withheld, positions 2362-2502]
G
[46 nt withheld, positions 2504-2549]
A
[95 nt withheld, positions 2551-2645]
TATGCGGTGTGAAATACCGCACAGATGCGTAAGGAGAAAATACCGCATCAGGCGCCCCTGCAGGCAGCTG
CGCGCTCGCTCGCTCACTGAGGCCGCCCGGGCAAAGCCCGGGCGTCGGGCGACCTTTGGTCGCCCGGCCT
CAGTGAGCGAGCGAGCGCGCAGAGAGGGAGTGGCCAACTCCATCACTAGGGGTTCCTGCGGCCGCTCGGT
CCGCACGTGAGATCTCATGCCTGCTATTGTCTTCCCAATCCTCCCCCTTGCTGTCCTGCCCCACCCCACC
CCCCAGAATAGAATGACACCTACTCAGACAATGCGATGCAATTTCCTCATTTTATTAGGAAAGGACAGTG
GGAGTGGCACCTTCCAGGGTCAAGGAAGGCACGGGGGAGGGGCAAACAACAGATGGCTGGCAACTAGAAG
GCACAGTCGAAGATCTCTCGAGCCACGGAATTGTCAGTGCCCAACAGCCGAGCCCCTGTCCAGCAGCGGG
CAAGGCAGGCGGCGATGAGTTCCGCCGTGGCAAGAACTAACCAGGATTTATACAAGGAGGAGAAAATGAA
AGCCATACGGGAAGCAATAGCATGATACAAAGGCATTAAAGCAGCGTATCCACATAGCGTAAAAGGAGCA
ACATAGTTAAGAATACCAGTCAATCTTTCACAAATTTTGTAATCCAGAGGTTGATTATGATATCGAATTC
GCGGCCGCGGCGCGCCGTCGACTTACTTGTACAGCTCGTCCATGCCGAGAGTGATCCCGGCGGCGGTCAC
GAACTCCAGCAGGACCATGTGATCGCGCTTCTCGTTGGGGTCTTTGCTCAGCTTGGACTGGTAGCTCAGG
TAGTGGTTGTCGGGCAGCAGCACGGGGCCGTCGCCGATGGGGGTGTTCTGCTGGTAGTGGTCGGCGAGCT
GCACGCCGCCGTCCTCGATGTTGTGGCGGATCTTGAAGTTGGCCTTGATGCCGTTCTTCTGCTTGTCGGC
GGTGATATAGACGTTGTGGCTGTTGTAGTTGTACTCCAGCTTGTGCCCCAGGATGTTGCCGTCCTCCTTG
AAGTCGATGCCCTTCAGCTCGATGCGGTTCACCAGGGTGTCGCCCTCGAACTTCACCTCGGCGCGGGTCT
TGTAGTTGCCGTCGTCCTTGAAGAAGATGGTGCGCTCCTGGACGTAGCCTTCGGGCATGGCGGACTTGAA
GAAGTCGTGCTGCTTCATGTGGTCGGGGTAGCGGGCGAAGCACTGCACGCCGTAGCCCAGGGTGGTCACG
AGGGTGGGCCAGGGCACGGGCAGCTTGCCGGTGGTGCAGATCAGCTTCAGGGTCAGCTTGCCGTAGGTGG
CATCGCCCTCGCCCTCGCCGGACACGCTGAACTTGTGGCCGTTTACGTCGCCGTCCAGCTCGACCAGGAT
GGGCACCACCCCGGTGAACAGCTCCTCGCCCTTGCTCACCATGGTGGCGACCGGTAGCGCTAGCTTCGAA
AGATCTGGATCCCAGAAGCAAATGTAAGCAATAGATGGCTCTGCCCTGACTTTTATGCCCAGCCCGAGCT
CCGCCTAATCTATATAGTGAGTTACAGGAGTGAGGGCAACGTAGTGAAACCACACTTCAACAATAACAAT
AATAACAACAGAGATGCCATGTGTTCTAAGCATCTTTATGAGATAGGATGATTCAAATGGGTTAATGTTT
TAAGAAGAAAAAGGCAGAGGAGGTAGCCAAATAACCACTTGTACTTATGACTGCCACTTGGACAGGGACC
TTAGAAGCCGCTTCTCCCTCCAGACCAGACACAGATGTCTGGCTGGGCTGAGGACACATTCGTGGTCATG
AACCTTTTGCAGATAACAGAAGAGATATTCACTGAGCCGGATATTACTGGTGGCCTCTCTCAGACACAAA
GGCTAGAGATGGTACAGTGCCCCTGCTAAAGGCACGGGAAAATGGGGCATGGAGAAACAGCACACACAGT
AGGGAAGAAGGGCTATTTGGATATCTCTAAAAGCATTTACATTACATTGATTTGAGTGTGCAAACATGCC
ATGGGGTAGCAGTCCGATTATTACTCTTACAACGCGTGCGGCCGCAGGAACCCCTAGTGATGGAGTTGGC
C
Features (pLannotate 1.2.2; 15 found; start..end, strand, type, name):
     10..37      -  repeat_region  AAV2 ITR (fragment): inverted terminal repeat of adeno-associated virus serotype 2 inverted
     66..93      -  repeat_region  AAV2 ITR (fragment): inverted terminal repeat of adeno-associated virus serotype 2 inverted
    166..754     -  rep_origin     ori: high-copy-number ColE1/pMB1/pBR322/pUC origin of replication
    925..1785    -  CDS            AmpR: β-lactamase; bla; confers resistance to ampicillin, carbenicillin, and related antibiotics
   1786..1890    -  promoter       AmpR promoter: bla
   1985..2020    +  CDS            rop (fragment): Rop protein, which maintains plasmids at low copy number; rop
   2122..2171    +  misc_feature   bom (fragment): basis of mobility region from pBR322
   2172..2627    -  rep_origin     f1 ori (sequence partly withheld): f1 bacteriophage origin of replication; arrow indicates direction of (+) strand synthesis
   2646..2697    +  misc_feature   bom (fragment): basis of mobility region from pBR322
   2702..2842    -  repeat_region  AAV2 ITR: inverted terminal repeat of adeno-associated virus serotype 2 inverted
   2960..3071    -  polyA_signal   bGH poly(A) signal: bovine growth hormone polyadenylation signal
   3088..3168    -  misc_feature   WPRE (fragment): woodchuck hepatitis virus posttranscriptional regulatory element
   3174..3331    -  misc_feature   WPRE (fragment): woodchuck hepatitis virus posttranscriptional regulatory element
   3371..4087    -  CDS            SYFP2: SYFP2 is a basic (constitutively fluorescent) yellow fluorescent protein published in 2006, derived from Aequorea victoria. It is reported to be a very rapidly-maturing monomer with moderate acid sensitivity.
   4721..4746    +  repeat_region  AAV2 ITR (fragment): inverted terminal repeat of adeno-associated virus serotype 2 inverted
