[The description below was written by a language model from this plasmid's Addgene catalogue record and pLannotate feature annotations shown in this document.]
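Description:
AiP1638 - pAAV-AiE2303m-minBG-SYFP2-WPRE3-BGHpA is a 4,746-nt AAV transfer plasmid built on a pAAV2 backbone, intended for packaging a fluorescent reporter cassette into recombinant adeno-associated virus for delivery to brain cells. In bacteria it is maintained by a high-copy ColE1/pUC-type origin and selected with ampicillin through the β-lactamase gene and its native promoter. The backbone also carries an f1 phage origin and small remnants of pBR322 rop and bom sequences. AAV2 inverted terminal repeats flank the payload. One is annotated in full, and the other appears as several fragments spanning the numbering origin of the circular sequence. The ITRs are the cis elements needed for replication and encapsidation of the intervening DNA when rep, cap and helper functions are supplied in trans.

The cassette between the ITRs lies on the minus strand of the recorded sequence. According to the construct name, the AiE2303m enhancer is placed upstream of a minimal beta-globin promoter (minBG), which has little activity on its own, so that expression depends on the enhancer. Neither element is annotated in the feature table, although an unannotated stretch of roughly 600 nt upstream of the coding sequence is where they would be expected to sit. They drive SYFP2, a monomeric, rapidly maturing yellow fluorescent protein derived from Aequorea victoria. This is followed by WPRE3, a shortened woodchuck hepatitis virus posttranscriptional element (detected as two WPRE fragments) that boosts transcript stability and expression, and by the bovine growth hormone polyadenylation signal. The stated purpose is enhancer-driven, AAV-mediated transgene expression in specific brain cell populations. The record does not say which populations, or in which species, the enhancer is active.
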