Addgene plasmid #243058: AiP1638 - pAAV-AiE2303m-minBG-SYFP2-WPRE3-BGHpA
Purpose: AiE2303m is an enhancer sequence designed to drive AAV-mediated transgene expression in specific population sof brain cells.
Depositing lab: Allen Institute for Brain Science & Bosiljka Tasic. Depositing organization: Allen Institute.
Backbone
  Vector backbone: pAAV2
  Vector type: AAV
Growth in bacteria
  Bacterial resistance: Ampicillin, 100 μg/mL
  Growth temperature: 37°C
  Growth strain: NEB Stable
  Copy number: High Copy
Gene/Insert
  Gene/Insert name: SYFP2
  Species: Synthetic
  Cloning method: Gibson Cloning
Terms and licenses: Academic/Nonprofit Terms; Industry Terms: Not Available to Industry
How to cite: AiP1638 - pAAV-AiE2303m-minBG-SYFP2-WPRE3-BGHpA was a gift from Allen Institute for Brain Science & Bosiljka Tasic (Addgene plasmid # 243058 ; http://n2t.net/addgene:243058 ; RRID:Addgene_243058)
